Addgene plasmid #123909: MTK234_029
Purpose: Encodes the spCas9 sgRNA1 hThal5.10-2_hg18 (site 3) gRNA expression cassette as a type 234 part to be used in the MTK system
Depositing lab: Hana El-Samad. Depositing organization: University of California, San Francisco (UCSF). Publication: A Toolkit for Rapid Modular Construction of Biological Circuits in Mammalian Cells. Fonseca JP, Bonny AR, Kumar GR, Ng AH, Town J, Wu QC, Aslankoohi E, Chen SY, Dods G, Harrigan P, Osimiri LC, Kistler AL, El-Samad H. ACS Synth Biol. 2019 Nov 15;8(11):2593-2606. doi: 10.1021/acssynbio.9b00322. Epub 2019 Nov 5. PubMed 31686495.
Backbone
  Vector backbone: MTK234_002
  Vector type: Mammalian Expression
Growth in bacteria
  Bacterial resistance: Chloramphenicol, 25 μg/mL
  Growth temperature: 37°C
  Growth strain: DH5alpha
  Copy number: Unknown
Gene/Insert
  Gene/Insert name: sgRNA3 -hThal5.10-2_hg18
  Cloning method: Restriction Enzyme; 5′ cloning site unknown (unknown if destroyed); 3′ cloning site unknown (unknown if destroyed)
Terms and licenses: Academic/Nonprofit Terms; Industry Terms: Not Available to Industry
Depositor comments: Type 234 parts are coupled promoter-coding sequence-terminator such as guide RNA cassettes, GFP dropouts in the MTK Please visit https://www.biorxiv.org/content/10.1101/506188v2 for BioRxiv preprint
How to cite: MTK234_029 was a gift from Hana El-Samad (Addgene plasmid # 123909 ; http://n2t.net/addgene:123909 ; RRID:Addgene_123909)
