[The description below was written by a language model from this plasmid's Addgene catalogue record and pLannotate feature annotations shown in this document.]
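Description:
MTK234_029 is a small (about 2.1 kb) part plasmid from the Mammalian Toolkit (MTK), a modular hierarchical cloning system for assembling genetic circuits for mammalian cells. It is built on the MTK234_002 backbone and is catalogued as a mammalian expression vector, although it functions mainly as a storage and donor plasmid for a toolkit part. It is propagated in E. coli using a high-copy ColE1/pUC-type origin of replication. Selection is with chloramphenicol, through a cat (chloramphenicol acetyltransferase) gene driven by its native cat promoter and followed by a lambda t0 terminator.

The payload is a "type 234" part. In MTK nomenclature this is a single unit spanning the promoter, coding sequence and terminator positions, a format used for guide RNA cassettes and GFP dropout parts. Here it is a Streptococcus pyogenes Cas9 single-guide RNA expression cassette targeting the site designated hThal5.10-2_hg18 (site 3). The record labels the guide inconsistently, as sgRNA1 in the purpose field and sgRNA3 in the insert name. The feature table detects the SpCas9 tracrRNA-derived scaffold portion of the sgRNA and a loxP site upstream of it, whose role in this cassette is not explained. No promoter for the guide is annotated, and the record does not state which promoter is used; the cloning sites are also unrecorded.

The plasmid is intended to be combined with other MTK parts into larger transcriptional units or multi-gene vectors. These would supply a guide that directs Cas9 to this human genomic locus, but the record does not describe the purpose of targeting the site.
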