Features (pLannotate 1.2.2; 6 found; start..end, strand, type, name):
     34..622     +  rep_origin     ori: high-copy-number ColE1/pMB1/pBR322/pUC origin of replication
    931..964     +  protein_bind   loxP: Cre-mediated recombination occurs in the 8-bp core sequence (GCATACAT). Cre recombinase
   1090..1157    +  misc_RNA       tracrRNA (fragment): trans-activating CRISPR RNA for the Streptococcus pyogenes CRISPR/Cas9 system
   1182..1216    -  terminator     lambda t0 terminator: minimal transcription terminator from phage lambda (Scholtissek and Grosse, 1987)
   1290..1946    -  CDS            cat: CAT_ECOLX - Experimental evidence at protein level: Swiss-Prot protein existence level 1. This enzyme is an effector of chloramphenicol resistance in bacteria. From Escherichia coli. This protein is used as a marker in many commonly used cloning vectors, such as pACYC184.
   1947..2044    -  promoter       cat promoter: promoter of the E. coli cat gene encoding chloramphenicol acetyltransferase
>Addgene plasmid #123909 | MTK234_029 | addgene full sequence | sequence record 250051 | Addgene NGS Result
GTCAGACCCCGTAGAAAAGATCAAAGGATCTTCTTGAGATCCTTTTTTTCTGCGCGTAATCTGCTGCTTG
CAAACAAAAAAACCACCGCTACCAGCGGTGGTTTGTTTGCCGGATCAAGAGCTACCAACTCTTTTTCCGA
AGGTAACTGGCTTCAGCAGAGCGCAGATACCAAATACTGTTCTTCTAGTGTAGCCGTAGTTAGGCCACCA
CTTCAAGAACTCTGTAGCACCGCCTACATACCTCGCTCTGCTAATCCTGTTACCAGTGGCTGCTGCCAGT
GGCGATAAGTCGTGTCTTACCGGGTTGGACTCAAGACGATAGTTACCGGATAAGGCGCAGCGGTCGGGCT
GAACGGGGGGTTCGTGCACACAGCCCAGCTTGGAGCGAACGACCTACACCGAACTGAGATACCTACAGCG
TGAGCTATGAGAAAGCGCCACGCTTCCCGAAGGGAGAAAGGCGGACAGGTATCCGGTAAGCGGCAGGGTC
GGAACAGGAGAGCGCACGAGGGAGCTTCCAGGGGGAAACGCCTGGTATCTTTATAGTCCTGTCGGGTTTC
GCCACCTCTGACTTGAGCGTCGATTTTTGTGATGCTCGTCAGGGGGGCGGAGCCTATGGAAAAACGCCAG
CAACGCGGCCTTTTTACGGTTCCTGGCCTTTTGCTGGCCTTTTGCTCACATGTTCTTTCCTGCGTTATCC
CCTGATTCTGTGGATAACCGTAGTCGGTCTCAAACGGATCCGACGCGCCATCTCTAGGCCCGCGCCGGCC
CCCTCGCACGGACTTGTGGGAGAAGCTCGGCTACTCCCCTGCCCCGGTTAATTTGCATATAATATTTCCT
AGTAACTATAGAGGCTTAATGTGCGATAAAAGACAGATAATCTGTTCTTTTTAATACTAGCTACATTTTA
CATGATAGGCTTGGATTTCTATAACTTCGTATAGCATACATTATACGAAGTTATAAACAGCACAAAAGGA
AACTCACCCTAACTGTAAAGTAATTGTGTGTTTTGAGACTATAAGTATCCCTTGGAGAACCACCTTGTTT
GTATTTCCAGAAAAATAATGTGTTTAAGAGCTAAGCTGGAAACAGCATAGCAAGTTTAAATAAGGCTAGT
CCGTTATCAACTTGAAAAAGTGGCACCGAGTCGGTGCTTTTTTTGCTGTGAGACCAGACCAATAAAAAAC
GCCCGGCGGCAACCGAGCGTTCTGAACAAATCCAGATGGAGTTCTGAGGTCATTACTGGATCTATCAACA
GGAGTCCAAGCGAGCTCGATATCAAATTACGCCCCGCCCTGCCACTCATCGCAGTACTGTTGTAATTCAT
TAAGCATTCTGCCGACATGGAAGCCATCACAAACGGCATGATGAACCTGAATCGCCAGCGGCATCAGCAC
CTTGTCGCCTTGCGTATAATATTTGCCCATGGTGAAAACGGGGGCGAAGAAGTTGTCCATATTGGCCACG
TTTAAATCAAAACTGGTGAAACTCACCCAGGGATTGGCTGAAACGAAAAACATATTCTCAATAAACCCTT
TAGGGAAATAGGCCAGGTTTTCACCGTAACACGCCACATCTTGCGAATATATGTGTAGAAACTGCCGGAA
ATCGTCGTGGTATTCACTCCAGAGCGATGAAAACGTTTCAGTTTGCTCATGGAAAACGGTGTAACAAGGG
TGAACACTATCCCATATCACCAGCTCACCGTCTTTCATTGCCATACGAAATTCCGGATGAGCATTCATCA
GGCGGGCAAGAATGTGAATAAAGGCCGGATAAAACTTGTGCTTATTTTTCTTTACGGTCTTTAAAAAGGC
CGTAATATCCAGCTGAACGGTCTGGTTATAGGTACATTGAGCAACTGACTGAAATGCCTCAAAATGTTCT
TTACGATGCCATTGGGATATATCAACGGTGGTATATCCAGTGATTTTTTTCTCCATTTTAGCTTCCTTAG
CTCCTGAAAATCTCGATAACTCAAAAAATACGCCCGGTAGTGATCTTATTTCATTATGGTGAAAGTTGGA
ACCTCTTACGTGCCCGATCAATCATGACCAAAATCCCTTAACGTGAGTTTTCGTTCCACTGAGC
